Addgene plasmid #220686: AiP1955 - pAAV-AiE2549m-minBG-SYFP2-WPRE-BGHpA
Purpose: AiE2549m is an enhancer sequence, designed to drive AAV-mediated transgene expression in specific populations of brain cells
Depositing lab: Allen Institute for Brain Science & Bosiljka Tasic. Depositing organization: Allen Institute. Publication: A suite of enhancer AAVs and transgenic mouse lines for genetic access to cortical cell types. Ben-Simon Y, Hooper M, Narayan S, Daigle TL, Dwivedi D, Way SW, Oster A, Stafford DA, Mich JK, Taormina MJ, Martinez RA, Opitz-Araya X, Roth JR, Alexander JR, Allen S, Amster A, Arbuckle J, Ayala A, Baker PM, Bakken TE, Barcelli T, Barta S, Bendrick J, Bertagnolli D, Bielstein C, Bishwakarma P, Bowlus J, Boyer G, Brouner K, Casian B, Casper T, Chakka AB, Chakrabarty R, Chance RK, Chavan S, Clark M, Colbert K, Collman F, Daniel S, Departee M, DiValentin P, Donadio N, Dotson N, Egdorf T, Fliss T, Gabitto M, Garcia J, Gary A, Gasperini M, Gloe J, Goldy J, Gore BB, Graybuck L, Greisman N, Haeseleer F, Halterman C, Haradon Z, Hastings SD, Helback O, Ho W, Hockemeyer D, Huang C, Huff S, Hunker A, Johansen N, Jones D, Juneau Z, Kalmbach B, Kannan M, Khem S, Kussick E, Kutsal R, Larsen R, Lee C, Lee AY, Leibly M, Lenz GH, Li S, Liang E, Lusk N, Madigan Z, Malloy J, Malone J, McCue R, Melchor J, Mollenkopf T, Moosman S, Morin E, Newman D, Ng L, Ngo K, Omstead V, Otto S, Oyama A, Pena N, Pham T, Phillips E, Pom CA, Potekhina L, Ransford S, Ray PL, Rette D, Reynoldson C, Rimorin C, Rocha D, Ruiz A, Sanchez REA, Sawyer L, Sedeno-Cortes A, Sevigny JP, Shapovalova N, Shepard N, Shulga L, Sigler AR, Siverts L, Soliman S, Somasundaram S, Staats B, Stewart K, Szelenyi E, Tieu M, Trader C, Tran A, van Velthoven CTJ, Walker M, Wang Y, Weed N, Wirthlin M, Wood T, Wynalda B, Yao Z, Zhou T, Ariza J, Dee N, Reding M, Ronellenfitch K, Mufti S, Sunkin SM, Smith KA, Esposito L, Waters J, Thyagarajan B, Yao S, Lein ES, Zeng H, Levi BP, Ngai J, Ting JT, Tasic B. Cell. 2025 May 16:S0092-8674(25)00513-6. doi: 10.1016/j.cell.2025.05.002. PubMed 40403729.
Backbone
  Vector backbone: pAAV2
  Vector type: AAV
Growth in bacteria
  Bacterial resistance: Ampicillin, 100 μg/mL
  Growth temperature: 37°C
  Growth strain: NEB Stable
  Copy number: High Copy
Gene/Insert
  Gene/Insert name: SYFP2
  Species: Synthetic
  Promoter: minBG
  Cloning method: Gibson Cloning
Terms and licenses: Academic/Nonprofit Terms; Industry Terms: Not Available to Industry
Depositor comments: 5' Cloning Site: MluI (not destroyed), 3' Cloning Site: SgrAI (not destroyed). Please visit https://doi.org/10.1101/2024.06.10.597244 for bioRxiv preprint.
How to cite: AiP1955 - pAAV-AiE2549m-minBG-SYFP2-WPRE-BGHpA was a gift from Allen Institute for Brain Science & Bosiljka Tasic (Addgene plasmid # 220686 ; http://n2t.net/addgene:220686 ; RRID:Addgene_220686)
