[The description below was written by a language model from this plasmid's Addgene catalogue record and pLannotate feature annotations shown in this document.]
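Description:
AiP1955 - pAAV-AiE2549m-minBG-SYFP2-WPRE-BGHpA is an AAV transfer plasmid built on a pAAV2 backbone, intended for packaging a recombinant adeno-associated virus genome that reports enhancer activity in the brain. In bacteria it is maintained as a high-copy plasmid through a ColE1/pUC-type origin and selected with ampicillin via the bla gene and its native promoter. An f1 phage origin is also present, along with short remnants of pBR322 bom and rop sequences that are backbone leftovers rather than functional elements.

The payload lies between AAV2 inverted terminal repeats, which supply the cis signals for genome replication and encapsidation. The annotation detects a full-length ITR downstream of the cassette but only two short ITR fragments at the upstream end, which may reflect how this repeat was sequenced or matched rather than its true state. Within the ITRs, the enhancer AiE2549m sits upstream of a minimal beta-globin promoter (minBG). Neither element is annotated in the feature table, but the unannotated stretch between the left ITR and the reporter is consistent with their position. The minimal promoter has little activity alone, so expression depends on the enhancer, which confers cell-type selectivity. The cassette drives SYFP2, a fast-maturing monomeric yellow fluorescent protein, followed by a WPRE (annotated as two fragments, suggesting a shortened or variant form) that enhances transcript stability and expression, and a bovine growth hormone polyadenylation signal.

The construct is part of a collection of enhancer AAVs for genetic access to cortical cell types and is used to label specific brain cell populations. The record does not state which population AiE2549m targets.
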