Features (pLannotate 1.2.2; 14 found; start..end, strand, type, name):
     12..39      +  repeat_region  AAV2 ITR (fragment): inverted terminal repeat of adeno-associated virus serotype 2 inverted
     68..95      +  repeat_region  AAV2 ITR (fragment): inverted terminal repeat of adeno-associated virus serotype 2 inverted
    709..1425    +  CDS            SYFP2: SYFP2 is a basic (constitutively fluorescent) yellow fluorescent protein published in 2006, derived from Aequorea victoria. It is reported to be a very rapidly-maturing monomer with moderate acid sensitivity.
   1465..1622    +  misc_feature   WPRE (fragment): woodchuck hepatitis virus posttranscriptional regulatory element
   1628..1708    +  misc_feature   WPRE (fragment): woodchuck hepatitis virus posttranscriptional regulatory element
   1725..1836    +  polyA_signal   bGH poly(A) signal: bovine growth hormone polyadenylation signal
   1954..2094    +  repeat_region  AAV2 ITR: inverted terminal repeat of adeno-associated virus serotype 2 inverted
   2099..2150    -  misc_feature   bom (fragment): basis of mobility region from pBR322
   2169..2624    +  rep_origin     f1 ori (sequence partly withheld): f1 bacteriophage origin of replication; arrow indicates direction of (+) strand synthesis
   2625..2674    -  misc_feature   bom (fragment): basis of mobility region from pBR322
   2776..2811    -  CDS            rop (fragment): Rop protein, which maintains plasmids at low copy number; rop
   2906..3010    +  promoter       AmpR promoter: bla
   3011..3871    +  CDS            AmpR: β-lactamase; bla; confers resistance to ampicillin, carbenicillin, and related antibiotics
   4042..4630    +  rep_origin     ori: high-copy-number ColE1/pMB1/pBR322/pUC origin of replication
>Addgene plasmid #220686 | AiP1955 - pAAV-AiE2549m-minBG-SYFP2-WPRE-BGHpA | addgene full sequence | sequence record 462015 | Addgene NGS Result
CCTGCAGGCAGCTGCGCGCTCGCTCGCTCACTGAGGCCGCCCGGGCGTCGGGCGACCTTTGGTCGCCCGG
CCTCAGTGAGCGAGCGAGCGCGCAGAGAGGGAGTGGCCAACTCCATCACTAGGGGTTCCTGCGGCCGCAC
GCGTTGTAAGAGTAATAATCGTTTATTGTCTAGACTAACTTGGGGCTCCAAGACTCTGCCATTACTTGGC
AATCCTTCCTCTAATTTCTTATGACACACAGTGCTTAAACCCCTAAGAAATGTGAGGTGAGGCAGAAGAA
TTTCTGCAGACTGACTTGCTATATGCAGAACACTCATTTGCATTATTCATTAGATAAGAGCACTGATTTG
CATCTCATTCTGGTTTTCTTCCTTAGGTGAAAAAGCGCCAGAGAATTCTCCACGTTCTCCCAACATTTTG
TTAGTTATAATTATTAAGGGAGTTCGTCTTGACTGTTGTCTTCAATTTTTTTTTGTCCAGTACATTTGTA
GCTTCTCTAAATACAAATAAAAAAACAAAAAAATCCCAAAACTCTAAACATTTTAAACTCCTGAACCAAT
GTGTATATCCTCTTCTTTGTGTTTAAGACTTCTGAAGCTTTAACATTCGGAGCTCGGGCTGGGCATAAAA
GTCAGGGCAGAGCCATCTATTGCTTACATTTGCTTCTGGGATCCAGATCTTTCGAAGCTAGCGCTACCGG
TCGCCACCATGGTGAGCAAGGGCGAGGAGCTGTTCACCGGGGTGGTGCCCATCCTGGTCGAGCTGGACGG
CGACGTAAACGGCCACAAGTTCAGCGTGTCCGGCGAGGGCGAGGGCGATGCCACCTACGGCAAGCTGACC
CTGAAGCTGATCTGCACCACCGGCAAGCTGCCCGTGCCCTGGCCCACCCTCGTGACCACCCTGGGCTACG
GCGTGCAGTGCTTCGCCCGCTACCCCGACCACATGAAGCAGCACGACTTCTTCAAGTCCGCCATGCCCGA
AGGCTACGTCCAGGAGCGCACCATCTTCTTCAAGGACGACGGCAACTACAAGACCCGCGCCGAGGTGAAG
TTCGAGGGCGACACCCTGGTGAACCGCATCGAGCTGAAGGGCATCGACTTCAAGGAGGACGGCAACATCC
TGGGGCACAAGCTGGAGTACAACTACAACAGCCACAACGTCTATATCACCGCCGACAAGCAGAAGAACGG
CATCAAGGCCAACTTCAAGATCCGCCACAACATCGAGGACGGCGGCGTGCAGCTCGCCGACCACTACCAG
CAGAACACCCCCATCGGCGACGGCCCCGTGCTGCTGCCCGACAACCACTACCTGAGCTACCAGTCCAAGC
TGAGCAAAGACCCCAACGAGAAGCGCGATCACATGGTCCTGCTGGAGTTCGTGACCGCCGCCGGGATCAC
TCTCGGCATGGACGAGCTGTACAAGTAAGTCGACGGCGCGCCGCGGCCGCGAATTCGATATCATAATCAA
CCTCTGGATTACAAAATTTGTGAAAGATTGACTGGTATTCTTAACTATGTTGCTCCTTTTACGCTATGTG
GATACGCTGCTTTAATGCCTTTGTATCATGCTATTGCTTCCCGTATGGCTTTCATTTTCTCCTCCTTGTA
TAAATCCTGGTTAGTTCTTGCCACGGCGGAACTCATCGCCGCCTGCCTTGCCCGCTGCTGGACAGGGGCT
CGGCTGTTGGGCACTGACAATTCCGTGGCTCGAGAGATCTTCGACTGTGCCTTCTAGTTGCCAGCCATCT
GTTGTTTGCCCCTCCCCCGTGCCTTCCTTGACCCTGGAAGGTGCCACTCCCACTGTCCTTTCCTAATAAA
ATGAGGAAATTGCATCGCATTGTCTGAGTAGGTGTCATTCTATTCTGGGGGGTGGGGTGGGGCAGGACAG
CAAGGGGGAGGATTGGGAAGACAATAGCAGGCATGAGATCTCACGTGCGGACCGAGCGGCCGCAGGAACC
CCTAGTGATGGAGTTGGCCACTCCCTCTCTGCGCGCTCGCTCGCTCACTGAGGCCGGGCGACCAAAGGTC
GCCCGACGCCCGGGCTTTGCCCGGGCGGCCTCAGTGAGCGAGCGAGCGCGCAGCTGCCTGCAGGGGCGCC
TGATGCGGTATTTTCTCCTTACGCATCTGTGCGGTATTTCACACCGCATA
[95 nt withheld, positions 2151-2245]
T
[46 nt withheld, positions 2247-2292]
C
[141 nt withheld, positions 2294-2434]
CCTTTGACGTTGGAGTCCACGTTCTTT
[37 nt withheld, positions 2462-2498]
ACTCTATCTCGGGCTATTCTTTTGATTTATAAGGGATTTTGCCGATTTCGGTCTATTGGTTAAAAAATGA
GCTGATTTAACAAAAATTTAACGCGAATTTTAACAAAATATTAACGTTTACAATTTTATGGTGCACTCTC
AGTACAATCTGCTCTGATGCCGCATAGTTAAGCCAGCCCCGACACCCGCCAACACCCGCTGACGCGCCCT
GACGGGCTTGTCTGCTCCCGGCATCCGCTTACAGACAAGCTGTGACCGTCTCCGGGAGCTGCATGTGTCA
GAGGTTTTCACCGTCATCACCGAAACGCGCGAGACGAAAGGGCCTCGTGATACGCCTATTTTTATAGGTT
AATGTCATGATAATAATGGTTTCTTAGACGTCAGGTGGCACTTTTCGGGGAAATGTGCGCGGAACCCCTA
TTTGTTTATTTTTCTAAATACATTCAAATATGTATCCGCTCATGAGACAATAACCCTGATAAATGCTTCA
ATAATATTGAAAAAGGAAGAGTATGAGTATTCAACATTTCCGTGTCGCCCTTATTCCCTTTTTTGCGGCA
TTTTGCCTTCCTGTTTTTGCTCACCCAGAAACGCTGGTGAAAGTAAAAGATGCTGAAGATCAGTTGGGTG
CACGAGTGGGTTACATCGAACTGGATCTCAACAGCGGTAAGATCCTTGAGAGTTTTCGCCCCGAAGAACG
TTTTCCAATGATGAGCACTTTTAAAGTTCTGCTATGTGGCGCGGTATTATCCCGTATTGACGCCGGGCAA
GAGCAACTCGGTCGCCGCATACACTATTCTCAGAATGACTTGGTTGAGTACTCACCAGTCACAGAAAAGC
ATCTTACGGATGGCATGACAGTAAGAGAATTATGCAGTGCTGCCATAACCATGAGTGATAACACTGCGGC
CAACTTACTTCTGACAACGATCGGAGGACCGAAGGAGCTAACCGCTTTTTTGCACAACATGGGGGATCAT
GTAACTCGCCTTGATCGTTGGGAACCGGAGCTGAATGAAGCCATACCAAACGACGAGCGTGACACCACGA
TGCCTGTAGCAATGGCAACAACGTTGCGCAAACTATTAACTGGCGAACTACTTACTCTAGCTTCCCGGCA
ACAATTAATAGACTGGATGGAGGCGGATAAAGTTGCAGGACCACTTCTGCGCTCGGCCCTTCCGGCTGGC
TGGTTTATTGCTGATAAATCTGGAGCCGGTGAGCGTGGGTCTCGCGGTATCATTGCAGCACTGGGGCCAG
ATGGTAAGCCCTCCCGTATCGTAGTTATCTACACGACGGGGAGTCAGGCAACTATGGATGAACGAAATAG
ACAGATCGCTGAGATAGGTGCCTCACTGATTAAGCATTGGTAACTGTCAGACCAAGTTTACTCATATATA
CTTTAGATTGATTTAAAACTTCATTTTTAATTTAAAAGGATCTAGGTGAAGATCCTTTTTGATAATCTCA
TGACCAAAATCCCTTAACGTGAGTTTTCGTTCCACTGAGCGTCAGACCCCGTAGAAAAGATCAAAGGATC
TTCTTGAGATCCTTTTTTTCTGCGCGTAATCTGCTGCTTGCAAACAAAAAAACCACCGCTACCAGCGGTG
GTTTGTTTGCCGGATCAAGAGCTACCAACTCTTTTTCCGAAGGTAACTGGCTTCAGCAGAGCGCAGATAC
CAAATACTGTTCTTCTAGTGTAGCCGTAGTTAGGCCACCACTTCAAGAACTCTGTAGCACCGCCTACATA
CCTCGCTCTGCTAATCCTGTTACCAGTGGCTGCTGCCAGTGGCGATAAGTCGTGTCTTACCGGGTTGGAC
TCAAGACGATAGTTACCGGATAAGGCGCAGCGGTCGGGCTGAACGGGGGGTTCGTGCACACAGCCCAGCT
TGGAGCGAACGACCTACACCGAACTGAGATACCTACAGCGTGAGCTATGAGAAAGCGCCACGCTTCCCGA
AGGGAGAAAGGCGGACAGGTATCCGGTAAGCGGCAGGGTCGGAACAGGAGAGCGCACGAGGGAGCTTCCA
GGGGGAAACGCCTGGTATCTTTATAGTCCTGTCGGGTTTCGCCACCTCTGACTTGAGCGTCGATTTTTGT
GATGCTCGTCAGGGGGGCGGAGCCTATGGAAAAACGCCAGCAACGCGGCCTTTTTACGGTTCCTGGCCTT
TTGCTGGCCTTTTGCTCACATGT
